Addgene plasmid #216403: Efg1-ΔDBD-A51P/A56P/Q70P/Q443P
Purpose: Expresses 6xHis-tagged N- and C-terminal prion-like domains of Efg1 with A51/A56/Q70P/Q443 to proline mutations
Depositing lab: Nicolas Fawzi. Depositing organization: Brown University. Publication: Structure and interactions of prion-like domains in transcription factor Efg1 phase separation. Wang SH, Zheng T, Fawzi NL. Biophys J. 2024 Jun 4;123(11):1481-1493. doi: 10.1016/j.bpj.2024.01.030. Epub 2024 Feb 1. PubMed 38297837.
Backbone
  Vector backbone: pJ411
  Backbone size w/o insert (bp): 4005
  Total vector size (bp): 5142
  Vector type: Bacterial Expression
Growth in bacteria
  Bacterial resistance: Kanamycin, 50 μg/mL
  Growth temperature: 37°C
  Growth strain: DH5alpha
  Copy number: High Copy
Gene/Insert
  Gene/Insert name: Efg1-ΔDBD-A51P/A56P/Q70P/Q443P
  Species: Candida albicans (Yeast)
  Insert size (bp): 1137
  Mutation: changed Alanine 51, 56 and Glutamine 70, 443 to Proline, and deleted amino acids 182-356
  Tag / fusion protein: 6xHis-tags (N terminal on backbone)
Terms and licenses: Academic/Nonprofit Terms; Industry Terms: Not Available to Industry
Depositor comments: Please visit https://doi.org/10.1101/2023.11.09.566450 for bioRxiv preprint.
How to cite: Efg1-ΔDBD-A51P/A56P/Q70P/Q443P was a gift from Nicolas Fawzi (Addgene plasmid # 216403 ; http://n2t.net/addgene:216403 ; RRID:Addgene_216403)
