[The description below was written by a language model from this plasmid's Addgene catalogue record and pLannotate feature annotations shown in this document.]
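Description:
Efg1-ΔDBD-A51P/A56P/Q70P/Q443P is a 5,142 bp bacterial expression plasmid built on the pJ411 backbone for producing a mutant, domain-deleted form of the Candida albicans transcription factor Efg1 in E. coli. It replicates from a high-copy ColE1/pUC-type origin and is selected with kanamycin through an aph(3')-Ia (KanR) gene, which appears to be driven by a bla-type promoter fragment. The plasmid also carries its own lacI gene with its native promoter. The two annotated sequence records, one from the depositor and one from repository sequencing, have the same length and the same set of features. They differ only in the start coordinate of the circular map.

The 1,137 bp insert sits downstream of a T7 promoter with an adjacent lac operator and is followed by a T7 terminator. Transcription therefore depends on T7 RNA polymerase in a suitable host, is held off by LacI, and can be induced with IPTG. Fragments of the rrnB terminators flank the cassette and likely insulate it from read-through transcription. The encoded protein lacks residues 182–356, which removes the DNA-binding domain and joins the N- and C-terminal prion-like domains. It also carries four proline substitutions: A51P, A56P, Q70P and Q443P. An N-terminal 6xHis tag supplied by the backbone is recorded for affinity purification, although it is not annotated separately in the feature tables.

The associated work concerns the structure and interactions of the Efg1 prion-like domains in phase separation. The construct is thus suited to making recombinant protein for biophysical comparison with the unmutated ΔDBD form. Proline substitutions are commonly used to disrupt local secondary structure, but the record does not state the rationale for these particular sites.
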