Features (pLannotate 1.2.2; 14 found; start..end, strand, type, name):
     27..615     +  rep_origin     ori: high-copy-number ColE1/pMB1/pBR322/pUC origin of replication
    840..857     +  terminator     rrnB T2 terminator (fragment): transcription terminator T2 from the E. coli rrnB gene
    882..901     -  CDS            lacZα (fragment): LacZα fragment of β-galactosidase; lacZ fragment
   1365..1383    +  promoter       T7 promoter: promoter for bacteriophage T7 RNA polymerase
   1384..1408    +  protein_bind   lac operator: The lac repressor binds to the lac operator to inhibit transcription in E. coli. This inhibition can be relieved by adding lactose or isopropyl-β-D-thiogalactopyranoside (IPTG). lac repressor encoded by lacI
   1511..2647    +  CDS            EFG1 (fragment): EFG1_CANAL - Experimental evidence at protein level: Swiss-Prot protein existence level 1. Transcriptional regulator of the switch between 2 heritable states, the white and opaque states. These 2 cell types differ in many characteristics, including cell structure, mating competence, and virulence. Each state is heritable for many generations, and switching between states occurs stochastically, at low frequency. Antagonizes the action of WOR1, WOR2 and CZF1, and promotes the white state. In white cells, EFG1 represses WOR1 indirectly through WOR2 to maintain white cell identity. Binds target ge
   2661..2708    +  terminator     T7 terminator: transcription terminator for bacteriophage T7 RNA polymerase
   2768..2808    -  terminator     rrnB T1 terminator (fragment): transcription terminator T1 from the E. coli rrnB gene
   2810..2925    -  ncRNA          5S rRNA: Accession: RF00001 - 5S ribosomal RNA
   2956..2980    +  CDS            KanR (fragment): aminoglycoside phosphotransferase; aph(3')-Ia; confers resistance to kanamycin in bacteria or G418 (Geneticin®) in eukaryotes
   3010..3106    +  promoter       AmpR promoter (fragment): bla
   3109..3918    +  CDS            KanR: aminoglycoside phosphotransferase; aph(3')-Ia; confers resistance to kanamycin in bacteria or G418 (Geneticin®) in eukaryotes
   3927..4000    +  promoter       lacI promoter (fragment): lacI
   4001..5080    +  CDS            lacI: LACI_ECOLI - Experimental evidence at protein level: Swiss-Prot protein existence level 1. Repressor of the lactose operon. Binds allolactose as an inducer. From Escherichia coli (strain K12).
>Addgene plasmid #216403 | Efg1-ΔDBD-A51P/A56P/Q70P/Q443P | depositor full sequence | sequence record 422087 | Efg1-ΔDBD-A51P/A56P/Q70P/Q443P sequence 5142 bps
CCCGTAGAAAAGATCAAAGGATCTTCTTGAGATCCTTTTTTTCTGCGCGTAATCTGCTGCTTGCAAACAA
AAAAACCACCGCTACCAGCGGTGGTTTGTTTGCCGGATCAAGAGCTACCAACTCTTTTTCCGAAGGTAAC
TGGCTTCAGCAGAGCGCAGATACCAAATACTGTTCTTCTAGTGTAGCCGTAGTTAGCCCACCACTTCAAG
AACTCTGTAGCACCGCCTACATACCTCGCTCTGCTAATCCTGTTACCAGTGGCTGCTGCCAGTGGCGATA
AGTCGTGTCTTACCGGGTTGGACTCAAGACGATAGTTACCGGATAAGGCGCAGCGGTCGGGCTGAACGGG
GGGTTCGTGCACACAGCCCAGCTTGGAGCGAACGACCTACACCGAACTGAGATACCTACAGCGTGAGCTA
TGAGAAAGCGCCACGCTTCCCGAAGGGAGAAAGGCGGACAGGTATCCGGTAAGCGGCAGGGTCGGAACAG
GAGAGCGCACGAGGGAGCTTCCAGGGGGAAACGCCTGGTATCTTTATAGTCCTGTCGGGTTTCGCCACCT
CTGACTTGAGCGTCGATTTTTGTGATGCTCGTCAGGGGGGCGGAGCCTATGGAAAAACGCCAGCAACGCG
GCCTTTTTACGGTTCCTGGCCTTTTGCTGGCCTTTTGCTCACATGTTCTTTCCTGCGTTATCCCCTGATT
CTGTGGATAACCGTATTACCGCCTTTGAGTGAGCTGATACCGCTCGCCGCAGCCGAACGACCGAGCGCAG
CGAGTCAGTGAGCGAGGAAGCGGAAGGCGAGAGTAGGGAACTGCCAGGCATCAAACTAAGCAGAAGGCCC
CTGACGGATGGCCTTTTTGCGTTTCTACAAACTCTTTCTGTGTTGTAAAACGACGGCCAGTCTTAAGCTC
GGGCCCCCTGGGCGGTTCTGATAACGAGTAATCGTTAATCCGCAAATAACGTAAAAACCCGCTTCGGCGG
GTTTTTTTATGGGGGGAGTTTAGGGAAAGAGCATTTGTCAGAATATTTAAGGGCGCCTGTCACTTTGCTT
GATATATGAGAATTATTTAACCTTATAAATGAGAAAAAAGCAACGCACTTTAAATAAGATACGTTGCTTT
TTCGATTGATGAACACCTATAATTAAACTATTCATCTATTATTTATGATTTTTTGTATATACAATATTTC
TAGTTTGTTAAAGAGAATTAAGAAAATAAATCTCGAAAATAATAAAGGGAAAATCAGTTTTTGATATCAA
AATTATACATGTCAACGATAATACAAAATATAATACAAACTATAAGATGTTATCAGTATTTATTATGCAT
TTAGAATAAATTTTGTGTCGCCCTTCCGCGAAATTAATACGACTCACTATAGGGGAATTGTGAGCGGATA
ACAATTCCCCTCTAGAAATAATTTTGTTTAACTTTTGAAGGAGATATACCATGGGCAGCGACAAGATCCA
CCATCACCACCATCACGAAAATCTGTACTTTCAAGGTCATATGAGCACCTATAGCATTCCGTATTATAAT
CAGATGAACGGCAACTACAATAATGGTATGCCGCAGCAGACCACCGCAGCAAATCAGCAGGCATTTCCTC
AGCAGCAGCAACCGACCACCACCGGTAATGCAAGCCAGCAACAGCAACAGCCTGCCGCAACCGCACCTGC
GGCAGCAGTTCAGCAGCCGTATAACTATATGTTTTATCCGCAGCAAGGTCAGCCTGGTCAGCAGACCGGT
CAGACCGCAGGTCAGCAGCAACAACAGCAACAGCAGCAGCAGCAATATGATTATAACACCTATAACCGCT
ATCAGTATCCGGCAGCAACCAGCCAGGGTAATTACTATCAGCAGACAATTCCGAATCAGCTGAGCCAGCC
GCAGCCTCAGCATTATAACGGTAGCAATCGTAATTATACCAGCGCACCGAGTGGTGCACCGATTCCGAGC
AATAGCACCAGCGGTCCGAGCCAGCAGCCTCCGCTGCCTGGACAGCAGGCCGTTCCGATTCCGCCTCATG
TTAGCACCATGCAGCAGCCGACATCAGGTAATGGTAATAGCATTAGCGCGACCAGCGGTGGTAGCAATGT
TAGTGGTGCAAGCGGTGCAGGTAGCACCACCAGTCCGGTTAATACCAAAGCAGCGACCGCAGCCGGTATT
CCGCAGGGCAACTATTATCAGACCTATAATCAGCAACAGTACCCGCAGCAGTATGGTCAGTATAATGCAC
CGGGTAAAAATCAGAATACACCGGCATCACAGCCTGGTAGTACCACCAATGATCAGTATCTGCAGCAGCA
GCCGCAGCAACAACAACAAATGTATGGTTATCAGAGCAACTACTATCAAGGTGGTGCAGCCAATAGCAGC
TATTATCCGAATTATTACCAACAACAGCAGCCGAATTATGCAAGCAGCTATCCGTATCAACAGCAGCAAC
AAAAACAGCAGCAACAACAACCGAATCAGCAGCAACAGAGTGATCAGCAGCAGACCTCAACCCCGAGCGG
TGGTGCCGGTACACGTAGCGTTCATCAGAGTCCGCAGGTTCAGAGCCTGACCCAGGGTAGCGTGCATCCG
AGCCCACAGCAGCATCAGGCAAATCAGAGCGCAAGCACCGTTGCAAAAGAAGAGAAATAACTCGAGCCCC
CTAGCATAACCCCTTGGGGCCTCTAAACGGGTCTTGAGGGGTTTTTTGCCCCTGAGACGCGTCAATCGAG
TTCGTACCTAAGGGCGACACCCCCTAATTAGCCCGGGCGAAAGGCCCAGTCTTTCGACTGAGCCTTTCGT
TTTATTTGATGCCTGGCAGTTCCCTACTCTCGCATGGGGAGTCCCCACACTACCATCGGCGCTACGGCGT
TTCACTTCTGAGTTCGGCATGGGGTCAGGTGGGACCACCGCGCTACTGCCGCCAGGCAAACAAGGGGTGT
TATGAGCCATATTCAGGTATAAATGGGCTCGCGATAATGTTCAGAATTGGTTAATTGGTTGTAACACTGA
CCCCTATTTGTTTATTTTTCTAAATACATTCAAATATGTATCCGCTCATGAGACAATAACCCTGATAAAT
GCTTCAATAATATTGAAAAAGGAAGAATATGAGCCATATTCAACGGGAAACGTCGAGGCCGCGATTAAAT
TCCAACATGGATGCTGATTTATATGGGTATAAATGGGCTCGCGATAATGTCGGGCAATCAGGTGCGACAA
TCTATCGCTTGTATGGGAAGCCCGATGCGCCAGAGTTGTTTCTGAAACATGGCAAAGGTAGCGTTGCCAA
TGATGTTACAGATGAGATGGTCAGACTAAACTGGCTGACGGAATTTATGCCACTTCCGACCATCAAGCAT
TTTATCCGTACTCCTGATGATGCATGGTTACTCACCACTGCGATCCCCGGAAAAACAGCGTTCCAGGTAT
TAGAAGAATATCCTGATTCAGGTGAAAATATTGTTGATGCGCTGGCAGTGTTCCTGCGCCGGTTGCACTC
GATTCCTGTTTGTAATTGTCCTTTTAACAGCGATCGCGTATTTCGCCTCGCTCAGGCGCAATCACGAATG
AATAACGGTTTGGTTGATGCGAGTGATTTTGATGACGAGCGTAATGGCTGGCCTGTTGAACAAGTCTGGA
AAGAAATGCATAAACTTTTGCCATTCTCACCGGATTCAGTCGTCACTCATGGTGATTTCTCACTTGATAA
CCTTATTTTTGACGAGGGGAAATTAATAGGTTGTATTGATGTTGGACGAGTCGGAATCGCAGACCGATAC
CAGGATCTTGCCATCCTATGGAACTGCCTCGGTGAGTTTTCTCCTTCATTACAGAAACGGCTTTTTCAAA
AATATGGTATTGATAATCCTGATATGAATAAATTGCAGTTTCATTTGATGCTCGATGAGTTTTTCTAAGC
GGCGCGCCATCGAATGGCGCAAAACCTTTCGCGGTATGGCATGATAGCGCCCGGAAGAGAGTCAATTCAG
GGTGGTGAATATGAAACCAGTAACGTTATACGATGTCGCAGAGTATGCCGGTGTCTCTTATCAGACCGTT
TCCCGCGTGGTGAACCAGGCCAGCCACGTTTCTGCGAAAACGCGGGAAAAAGTGGAAGCGGCGATGGCGG
AGCTGAATTACATTCCCAACCGCGTGGCACAACAACTGGCGGGCAAACAGTCGTTGCTGATTGGCGTTGC
CACCTCCAGTCTGGCCCTGCACGCGCCGTCGCAAATTGTCGCGGCGATTAAATCTCGCGCCGATCAACTG
GGTGCCAGCGTGGTGGTGTCGATGGTAGAACGAAGCGGCGTCGAAGCCTGTAAAGCGGCGGTGCACAATC
TTCTCGCGCAACGCGTCAGTGGGCTGATCATTAACTATCCGCTGGATGACCAGGATGCCATTGCTGTGGA
AGCTGCCTGCACTAATGTTCCGGCGTTATTTCTTGATGTCTCTGACCAGACACCCATCAACAGTATTATT
TTCTCCCATGAGGACGGTACGCGACTGGGCGTGGAGCATCTGGTCGCATTGGGTCACCAGCAAATCGCGC
TGTTAGCGGGCCCATTAAGTTCTGTCTCGGCGCGTCTGCGTCTGGCTGGCTGGCATAAATATCTCACTCG
CAATCAAATTCAGCCGATAGCGGAACGGGAAGGCGACTGGAGTGCCATGTCCGGTTTTCAACAAACCATG
CAAATGCTGAATGAGGGCATCGTTCCCACTGCGATGCTGGTTGCCAACGATCAGATGGCGCTGGGCGCAA
TGCGCGCCATTACCGAGTCCGGGCTGCGCGTTGGTGCGGATATCTCGGTAGTGGGATACGACGATACCGA
AGATAGCTCATGTTATATCCCGCCGTTAACCACCATCAAACAGGATTTTCGCCTGCTGGGGCAAACCAGC
GTGGACCGCTTGCTGCAACTCTCTCAGGGCCAGGCGGTGAAGGGCAATCAGCTGTTGCCAGTCTCACTGG
TGAAAAGAAAAACCACCCTGGCGCCCAATACGCAAACCGCCTCTCCCCGCGCGTTGGCCGATTCATTAAT
GCAGCTGGCACGACAGGTTTCCCGACTGGAAAGCGGGCAGTGACTCATGACCAAAATCCCTTAACGTGAG
TTACGCGCGCGTCGTTCCACTGAGCGTCAGAC
