Features (pLannotate 1.2.2; 14 found; start..end, strand, type, name):
     56..73      +  terminator     rrnB T2 terminator (fragment): transcription terminator T2 from the E. coli rrnB gene
     98..117     -  CDS            lacZα (fragment): LacZα fragment of β-galactosidase; lacZ fragment
    581..599     +  promoter       T7 promoter: promoter for bacteriophage T7 RNA polymerase
    600..624     +  protein_bind   lac operator: The lac repressor binds to the lac operator to inhibit transcription in E. coli. This inhibition can be relieved by adding lactose or isopropyl-β-D-thiogalactopyranoside (IPTG). lac repressor encoded by lacI
    727..1863    +  CDS            EFG1 (fragment): EFG1_CANAL - Experimental evidence at protein level: Swiss-Prot protein existence level 1. Transcriptional regulator of the switch between 2 heritable states, the white and opaque states. These 2 cell types differ in many characteristics, including cell structure, mating competence, and virulence. Each state is heritable for many generations, and switching between states occurs stochastically, at low frequency. Antagonizes the action of WOR1, WOR2 and CZF1, and promotes the white state. In white cells, EFG1 represses WOR1 indirectly through WOR2 to maintain white cell identity. Binds target ge
   1877..1924    +  terminator     T7 terminator: transcription terminator for bacteriophage T7 RNA polymerase
   1984..2024    -  terminator     rrnB T1 terminator (fragment): transcription terminator T1 from the E. coli rrnB gene
   2026..2141    -  ncRNA          5S rRNA: Accession: RF00001 - 5S ribosomal RNA
   2172..2196    +  CDS            KanR (fragment): aminoglycoside phosphotransferase; aph(3')-Ia; confers resistance to kanamycin in bacteria or G418 (Geneticin®) in eukaryotes
   2226..2322    +  promoter       AmpR promoter (fragment): bla
   2325..3134    +  CDS            KanR: aminoglycoside phosphotransferase; aph(3')-Ia; confers resistance to kanamycin in bacteria or G418 (Geneticin®) in eukaryotes
   3143..3216    +  promoter       lacI promoter (fragment): lacI
   3217..4296    +  CDS            lacI: LACI_ECOLI - Experimental evidence at protein level: Swiss-Prot protein existence level 1. Repressor of the lactose operon. Binds allolactose as an inducer. From Escherichia coli (strain K12).
   4385..4973    +  rep_origin     ori: high-copy-number ColE1/pMB1/pBR322/pUC origin of replication
>Addgene plasmid #216403 | Efg1-ΔDBD-A51P/A56P/Q70P/Q443P | addgene full sequence | sequence record 430104 | Addgene NGS Result
AGGAAGCGGAAGGCGAGAGTAGGGAACTGCCAGGCATCAAACTAAGCAGAAGGCCCCTGACGGATGGCCT
TTTTGCGTTTCTACAAACTCTTTCTGTGTTGTAAAACGACGGCCAGTCTTAAGCTCGGGCCCCCTGGGCG
GTTCTGATAACGAGTAATCGTTAATCCGCAAATAACGTAAAAACCCGCTTCGGCGGGTTTTTTTATGGGG
GGAGTTTAGGGAAAGAGCATTTGTCAGAATATTTAAGGGCGCCTGTCACTTTGCTTGATATATGAGAATT
ATTTAACCTTATAAATGAGAAAAAAGCAACGCACTTTAAATAAGATACGTTGCTTTTTCGATTGATGAAC
ACCTATAATTAAACTATTCATCTATTATTTATGATTTTTTGTATATACAATATTTCTAGTTTGTTAAAGA
GAATTAAGAAAATAAATCTCGAAAATAATAAAGGGAAAATCAGTTTTTGATATCAAAATTATACATGTCA
ACGATAATACAAAATATAATACAAACTATAAGATGTTATCAGTATTTATTATGCATTTAGAATAAATTTT
GTGTCGCCCTTCCGCGAAATTAATACGACTCACTATAGGGGAATTGTGAGCGGATAACAATTCCCCTCTA
GAAATAATTTTGTTTAACTTTTGAAGGAGATATACCATGGGCAGCGACAAGATCCACCATCACCACCATC
ACGAAAATCTGTACTTTCAAGGTCATATGAGCACCTATAGCATTCCGTATTATAATCAGATGAACGGCAA
CTACAATAATGGTATGCCGCAGCAGACCACCGCAGCAAATCAGCAGGCATTTCCTCAGCAGCAGCAACCG
ACCACCACCGGTAATGCAAGCCAGCAACAGCAACAGCCTGCCGCAACCGCACCTGCGGCAGCAGTTCAGC
AGCCGTATAACTATATGTTTTATCCGCAGCAAGGTCAGCCTGGTCAGCAGACCGGTCAGACCGCAGGTCA
GCAGCAACAACAGCAACAGCAGCAGCAGCAATATGATTATAACACCTATAACCGCTATCAGTATCCGGCA
GCAACCAGCCAGGGTAATTACTATCAGCAGACAATTCCGAATCAGCTGAGCCAGCCGCAGCCTCAGCATT
ATAACGGTAGCAATCGTAATTATACCAGCGCACCGAGTGGTGCACCGATTCCGAGCAATAGCACCAGCGG
TCCGAGCCAGCAGCCTCCGCTGCCTGGACAGCAGGCCGTTCCGATTCCGCCTCATGTTAGCACCATGCAG
CAGCCGACATCAGGTAATGGTAATAGCATTAGCGCGACCAGCGGTGGTAGCAATGTTAGTGGTGCAAGCG
GTGCAGGTAGCACCACCAGTCCGGTTAATACCAAAGCAGCGACCGCAGCCGGTATTCCGCAGGGCAACTA
TTATCAGACCTATAATCAGCAACAGTACCCGCAGCAGTATGGTCAGTATAATGCACCGGGTAAAAATCAG
AATACACCGGCATCACAGCCTGGTAGTACCACCAATGATCAGTATCTGCAGCAGCAGCCGCAGCAACAAC
AACAAATGTATGGTTATCAGAGCAACTACTATCAAGGTGGTGCAGCCAATAGCAGCTATTATCCGAATTA
TTACCAACAACAGCAGCCGAATTATGCAAGCAGCTATCCGTATCAACAGCAGCAACAAAAACAGCAGCAA
CAACAACCGAATCAGCAGCAACAGAGTGATCAGCAGCAGACCTCAACCCCGAGCGGTGGTGCCGGTACAC
GTAGCGTTCATCAGAGTCCGCAGGTTCAGAGCCTGACCCAGGGTAGCGTGCATCCGAGCCCACAGCAGCA
TCAGGCAAATCAGAGCGCAAGCACCGTTGCAAAAGAAGAGAAATAACTCGAGCCCCCTAGCATAACCCCT
TGGGGCCTCTAAACGGGTCTTGAGGGGTTTTTTGCCCCTGAGACGCGTCAATCGAGTTCGTACCTAAGGG
CGACACCCCCTAATTAGCCCGGGCGAAAGGCCCAGTCTTTCGACTGAGCCTTTCGTTTTATTTGATGCCT
GGCAGTTCCCTACTCTCGCATGGGGAGTCCCCACACTACCATCGGCGCTACGGCGTTTCACTTCTGAGTT
CGGCATGGGGTCAGGTGGGACCACCGCGCTACTGCCGCCAGGCAAACAAGGGGTGTTATGAGCCATATTC
AGGTATAAATGGGCTCGCGATAATGTTCAGAATTGGTTAATTGGTTGTAACACTGACCCCTATTTGTTTA
TTTTTCTAAATACATTCAAATATGTATCCGCTCATGAGACAATAACCCTGATAAATGCTTCAATAATATT
GAAAAAGGAAGAATATGAGCCATATTCAACGGGAAACGTCGAGGCCGCGATTAAATTCCAACATGGATGC
TGATTTATATGGGTATAAATGGGCTCGCGATAATGTCGGGCAATCAGGTGCGACAATCTATCGCTTGTAT
GGGAAGCCCGATGCGCCAGAGTTGTTTCTGAAACATGGCAAAGGTAGCGTTGCCAATGATGTTACAGATG
AGATGGTCAGACTAAACTGGCTGACGGAATTTATGCCACTTCCGACCATCAAGCATTTTATCCGTACTCC
TGATGATGCATGGTTACTCACCACTGCGATCCCCGGAAAAACAGCGTTCCAGGTATTAGAAGAATATCCT
GATTCAGGTGAAAATATTGTTGATGCGCTGGCAGTGTTCCTGCGCCGGTTGCACTCGATTCCTGTTTGTA
ATTGTCCTTTTAACAGCGATCGCGTATTTCGCCTCGCTCAGGCGCAATCACGAATGAATAACGGTTTGGT
TGATGCGAGTGATTTTGATGACGAGCGTAATGGCTGGCCTGTTGAACAAGTCTGGAAAGAAATGCATAAA
CTTTTGCCATTCTCACCGGATTCAGTCGTCACTCATGGTGATTTCTCACTTGATAACCTTATTTTTGACG
AGGGGAAATTAATAGGTTGTATTGATGTTGGACGAGTCGGAATCGCAGACCGATACCAGGATCTTGCCAT
CCTATGGAACTGCCTCGGTGAGTTTTCTCCTTCATTACAGAAACGGCTTTTTCAAAAATATGGTATTGAT
AATCCTGATATGAATAAATTGCAATTTCATTTGATGCTCGATGAGTTTTTCTAAGCGGCGCGCCATCGAA
TGGCGCAAAACCTTTCGCGGTATGGCATGATAGCGCCCGGAAGAGAGTCAATTCAGGGTGGTGAATATGA
AACCAGTAACGTTATACGATGTCGCAGAGTATGCCGGTGTCTCTTATCAGACCGTTTCCCGCGTGGTGAA
CCAGGCCAGCCACGTTTCTGCGAAAACGCGGGAAAAAGTGGAAGCGGCGATGGCGGAGCTGAATTACATT
CCCAACCGCGTGGCACAACAACTGGCGGGCAAACAGTCGTTGCTGATTGGCGTTGCCACCTCCAGTCTGG
CCCTGCACGCGCCGTCGCAAATTGTCGCGGCGATTAAATCTCGCGCCGATCAACTGGGTGCCAGCGTGGT
GGTGTCGATGGTAGAACGAAGCGGCGTCGAAGCCTGTAAAGCGGCGGTGCACAATCTTCTCGCGCAACGC
GTCAGTGGGCTGATCATTAACTATCCGCTGGATGACCAGGATGCCATTGCTGTGGAAGCTGCCTGCACTA
ATGTTCCGGCGTTATTTCTTGATGTCTCTGACCAGACACCCATCAACAGTATTATTTTCTCCCATGAGGA
CGGTACGCGACTGGGCGTGGAGCATCTGGTCGCATTGGGTCACCAGCAAATCGCGCTGTTAGCGGGCCCA
TTAAGTTCTGTCTCGGCGCGTCTGCGTCTGGCTGGCTGGCATAAATATCTCACTCGCAATCAAATTCAGC
CGATAGCGGAACGGGAAGGCGACTGGAGTGCCATGTCCGGTTTTCAACAAACCATGCAAATGCTGAATGA
GGGCATCGTTCCCACTGCGATGCTGGTTGCCAACGATCAGATGGCGCTGGGCGCAATGCGCGCCATTACC
GAGTCCGGGCTGCGCGTTGGTGCGGATATCTCGGTAGTGGGATACGACGATACCGAAGATAGCTCATGTT
ATATCCCGCCGTTAACCACCATCAAACAGGATTTTCGCCTGCTGGGGCAAACCAGCGTGGACCGCTTGCT
GCAACTCTCTCAGGGCCAGGCGGTGAAGGGCAATCAGCTGTTGCCAGTCTCACTGGTGAAAAGAAAAACC
ACCCTGGCGCCCAATACGCAAACCGCCTCTCCCCGCGCGTTGGCCGATTCATTAATGCAGCTGGCACGAC
AGGTTTCCCGACTGGAAAGCGGGCAGTGACTCATGACCAAAATCCCTTAACGTGAGTTACGCGCGCGTCG
TTCCACTGAGCGTCAGACCCCGTAGAAAAGATCAAAGGATCTTCTTGAGATCCTTTTTTTCTGCGCGTAA
TCTGCTGCTTGCAAACAAAAAAACCACCGCTACCAGCGGTGGTTTGTTTGCCGGATCAAGAGCTACCAAC
TCTTTTTCCGAAGGTAACTGGCTTCAGCAGAGCGCAGATACCAAATACTGTTCTTCTAGTGTAGCCGTAG
TTAGCCCACCACTTCAAGAACTCTGTAGCACCGCCTACATACCTCGCTCTGCTAATCCTGTTACCAGTGG
CTGCTGCCAGTGGCGATAAGTCGTGTCTTACCGGGTTGGACTCAAGACGATAGTTACCGGATAAGGCGCA
GCGGTCGGGCTGAACGGGGGGTTCGTGCACACAGCCCAGCTTGGAGCGAACGACCTACACCGAACTGAGA
TACCTACAGCGTGAGCTATGAGAAAGCGCCACGCTTCCCGAAGGGAGAAAGGCGGACAGGTATCCGGTAA
GCGGCAGGGTCGGAACAGGAGAGCGCACGAGGGAGCTTCCAGGGGGAAACGCCTGGTATCTTTATAGTCC
TGTCGGGTTTCGCCACCTCTGACTTGAGCGTCGATTTTTGTGATGCTCGTCAGGGGGGCGGAGCCTATGG
AAAAACGCCAGCAACGCGGCCTTTTTACGGTTCCTGGCCTTTTGCTGGCCTTTTGCTCACATGTTCTTTC
CTGCGTTATCCCCTGATTCTGTGGATAACCGTATTACCGCCTTTGAGTGAGCTGATACCGCTCGCCGCAG
CCGAACGACCGAGCGCAGCGAGTCAGTGAGCG
