>Addgene plasmid #216403 | Efg1-ΔDBD-A51P/A56P/Q70P/Q443P | depositor partial sequence | sequence record 422088 | Efg1-ΔDBD-A51P/A56P/Q70P/Q443P sequence 1137 bps
ATGAGCACCTATAGCATTCCGTATTATAATCAGATGAACGGCAACTACAATAATGGTATGCCGCAGCAGA
CCACCGCAGCAAATCAGCAGGCATTTCCTCAGCAGCAGCAACCGACCACCACCGGTAATGCAAGCCAGCA
ACAGCAACAGCCTGCCGCAACCGCACCTGCGGCAGCAGTTCAGCAGCCGTATAACTATATGTTTTATCCG
CAGCAAGGTCAGCCTGGTCAGCAGACCGGTCAGACCGCAGGTCAGCAGCAACAACAGCAACAGCAGCAGC
AGCAATATGATTATAACACCTATAACCGCTATCAGTATCCGGCAGCAACCAGCCAGGGTAATTACTATCA
GCAGACAATTCCGAATCAGCTGAGCCAGCCGCAGCCTCAGCATTATAACGGTAGCAATCGTAATTATACC
AGCGCACCGAGTGGTGCACCGATTCCGAGCAATAGCACCAGCGGTCCGAGCCAGCAGCCTCCGCTGCCTG
GACAGCAGGCCGTTCCGATTCCGCCTCATGTTAGCACCATGCAGCAGCCGACATCAGGTAATGGTAATAG
CATTAGCGCGACCAGCGGTGGTAGCAATGTTAGTGGTGCAAGCGGTGCAGGTAGCACCACCAGTCCGGTT
AATACCAAAGCAGCGACCGCAGCCGGTATTCCGCAGGGCAACTATTATCAGACCTATAATCAGCAACAGT
ACCCGCAGCAGTATGGTCAGTATAATGCACCGGGTAAAAATCAGAATACACCGGCATCACAGCCTGGTAG
TACCACCAATGATCAGTATCTGCAGCAGCAGCCGCAGCAACAACAACAAATGTATGGTTATCAGAGCAAC
TACTATCAAGGTGGTGCAGCCAATAGCAGCTATTATCCGAATTATTACCAACAACAGCAGCCGAATTATG
CAAGCAGCTATCCGTATCAACAGCAGCAACAAAAACAGCAGCAACAACAACCGAATCAGCAGCAACAGAG
TGATCAGCAGCAGACCTCAACCCCGAGCGGTGGTGCCGGTACACGTAGCGTTCATCAGAGTCCGCAGGTT
CAGAGCCTGACCCAGGGTAGCGTGCATCCGAGCCCACAGCAGCATCAGGCAAATCAGAGCGCAAGCACCG
TTGCAAAAGAAGAGAAA
